Addgene plasmid #218212: Tol2_-71prox1a:basEGFP_Acry:GFP
Purpose: Zebrafish -71prox1a enhancer reporter in the lymphatics at 5 dpf. Acry_GFP as a control in the lens
Depositing lab: Katarzyna Koltowska. Publication: Multiple cis-regulatory elements control prox1a expression in distinct lymphatic vascular beds. Panara V, Yu H, Peng D, Staxang K, Hodik M, Filipek-Gorniok B, Kazenwadel J, Skoczylas R, Mason E, Allalou A, Harvey NL, Haitina T, Hogan BM, Koltowska K. Development. 2024 May 1;151(9):dev202525. doi: 10.1242/dev.202525. Epub 2024 May 9. PubMed 38722096.
Backbone
  Vector backbone: Tol2_MCS:basEGFP_Acry:GFP
  Backbone manufacturer: GenScript
  Vector type: Zebrafish expression
Growth in bacteria
  Bacterial resistance: Ampicillin, 100 μg/mL
  Growth temperature: 37°C
  Growth strain: DH5alpha
  Copy number: Unknown
Gene/Insert
  Gene/Insert name: -71prox1a
  Species: D. rerio (zebrafish)
  Cloning method: Other
Terms and licenses: Academic/Nonprofit Terms; Industry Terms: Not Available to Industry
Depositor comments: Please visit https://doi.org/10.1101/2023.08.21.550483 for bioRxiv preprint.
How to cite: Tol2_-71prox1a:basEGFP_Acry:GFP was a gift from Katarzyna Koltowska (Addgene plasmid # 218212)
