[The description below was written by a language model from this plasmid's Addgene catalogue record and pLannotate feature annotations shown in this document.]
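Description:
Tol2_-71prox1a:basEGFP_Acry:GFP is a zebrafish transgenesis plasmid built on a Tol2_MCS:basEGFP_Acry:GFP backbone, designed to test the activity of the -71prox1a cis-regulatory element from the zebrafish prox1a locus. It is maintained in E. coli through a high-copy ColE1/pUC-type origin and selected with ampicillin via the β-lactamase gene. A partial M13/f1 origin and pBluescript-derived lac promoter/operator and T3 remnants are also present. The Tol2 transposon arms are not annotated as such, but the medaka tyrosinase fragment call probably reflects Tol2-associated sequence, since Tol2 was originally found within that gene. With Tol2 transposase, the arms allow the reporter cargo to integrate into the fish genome.

In the depositor's 7.7 kb sequence, the payload is a Gateway-style assembly marked by attB4, attB1, attB2 and attB3 sites. The region between attB4 and attB1 is flanked by T7 and T3 promoters, carries no other annotation, and presumably holds the -71prox1a enhancer. It sits upstream of a minimal TATA-box basal promoter driving EGFP, followed by an SV40 polyadenylation signal, so green fluorescence depends on enhancer activity. A second EGFP cassette in the opposite orientation, with its own SV40 poly(A), corresponds to the Acry:GFP marker. Its promoter (alpha-crystallin, going by the name) is not annotated. It labels the lens as an independent control for transgene carriage. According to the record, the enhancer reports in lymphatic vessels at 5 days post-fertilisation.

The repository's sequencing-derived record is only about 4.1 kb. It shows the backbone elements and one SV40 poly(A), but neither EGFP cassette nor the attB sites. It therefore does not match the depositor's full sequence, and the record does not explain the discrepancy.
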