Features (pLannotate 1.2.2; 28 found; start..end, strand, type, name):
      7..228     -  rep_origin     M13 ori (fragment) (sequence partly withheld): M13 bacteriophage origin of replication; arrow indicates direction of (+) strand synthesis
    228..515     +  CDS            tyr (fragment) (sequence partly withheld): TYRO_ORYLA - Also known as tyro. Experimental evidence at transcript level: Swiss-Prot protein existence level 2. This is a copper-containing oxidase that functions in the formation of pigments such as melanins and other polyphenolic compounds. From Oryzias latipes (Japanese rice fish) (Japanese killifish).
   1056..1177    -  polyA_signal   SV40 poly(A) signal: SV40 polyadenylation signal
   1200..1283    -  CDS            large T antigen (fragment): large T antigen from SV40 (simian virus 40)
   1300..2019    -  CDS            EGFP: the original enhanced GFP (Yang et al., 1996) mammalian codon-optimized
   2703..2723    +  protein_bind   attB4: mutant version of attB; core recombination site for the Gateway® BP reaction BP Clonase™
   2725..2743    +  promoter       T7 promoter: promoter for bacteriophage T7 RNA polymerase
   3347..3365    -  promoter       T3 promoter: promoter for bacteriophage T3 RNA polymerase
   3366..3386    +  protein_bind   attB1: mutant version of attB; core recombination site for the Gateway® BP reaction BP Clonase™
   3396..3413    +  promoter       minP (fragment): minimal TATA-box promoter with low basal activity
   3472..4188    +  CDS            EGFP: EGFP is a basic (constitutively fluorescent) green fluorescent protein published in 1996, derived from Aequorea victoria. It is reported to be a rapidly-maturing weak dimer with moderate acid sensitivity.
   4189..4254    +  misc_feature   MCS: multiple cloning site
   4271..4355    +  CDS            large T antigen (fragment): large T antigen from SV40 (simian virus 40)
   4378..4499    +  polyA_signal   SV40 poly(A) signal: SV40 polyadenylation signal
   4509..4529    -  protein_bind   attB2: mutant version of attB; core recombination site for the Gateway® BP reaction BP Clonase™
   4594..4614    -  protein_bind   attB3: mutant version of attB; core recombination site for the Gateway® BP reaction BP Clonase™
   4618..4638    +  CDS            lacZα (fragment): LacZα fragment of β-galactosidase; lacZ fragment
   4654..4788    -  polyA_signal   SV40 poly(A) signal: SV40 polyadenylation signal
   4811..4894    -  CDS            large T antigen (fragment): large T antigen from SV40 (simian virus 40)
   5460..5500    -  misc_feature   MCS (fragment): pBluescript multiple cloning site
   5513..5531    -  promoter       T3 promoter: promoter for bacteriophage T3 RNA polymerase
   5576..5592    -  protein_bind   lac operator: The lac repressor binds to the lac operator to inhibit transcription in E. coli. This inhibition can be relieved by adding lactose or isopropyl-β-D-thiogalactopyranoside (IPTG). lac repressor encoded by lacI
   5600..5630    -  promoter       lac promoter: promoter for the E. coli lac operon
   5645..5666    -  protein_bind   CAP binding site: CAP binding activates transcription in the presence of cAMP. E. coli catabolite activator protein
   5679..5771    -  CDS            lacI (fragment): lac repressor; lacI; The lac repressor binds to the lac operator to inhibit transcription in E. coli. This inhibition can be relieved by adding lactose or isopropyl-β-D-thiogalactopyranoside (IPTG).
   5954..6542    -  rep_origin     ori: high-copy-number ColE1/pMB1/pBR322/pUC origin of replication
   6713..7573    -  CDS            AmpR: β-lactamase; bla; confers resistance to ampicillin, carbenicillin, and related antibiotics
   7574..7678    -  promoter       AmpR promoter: bla
>Addgene plasmid #218212 | Tol2_-71prox1a:basEGFP_Acry:GFP | depositor full sequence | sequence record 425158 | Full Sequence
CCACCTAAATTGTAAGCGTTAATATTTTGTTAAAATTCGCGTTAAATTTTTGTTAAATCAGCTCATTTTT
TAACCAATAGGCCGAAATCGGCAAAATCCCTTATAAATCAAAAGAATAGACCGAGATAGGGT
[37 nt withheld, positions 133-169]
AAAGAACGTGGACTCCAACGTCAAAGG
[32 nt withheld, positions 197-228]
GCTGGCTAAGAACTCATCAGCCTCCCCGGTCCATCTACCCACGTACCAATGCACCAATTGGCCACAATGA
CGGCTACTACATGGTGCCATTCCTTCCTCTTTATAGGAATGGAGACTACCTCCTGTCCAACAATGCTCTT
GGATACGAGTACGCCTACCTGTTGGACCCAGGTCATTGCACAACACCAGAAATGCCCTCTGATCTGCAAA
AGACGTGAATATCTGTTCAGACACCCATATCCACTCTGTTCCACACAGGTCAGAGGTTTGTCCAGGAGTT
CTTGACAGAGGTGTAAAAAGTACTCAAAAATTTTACTCAAGTGAAAGTACAAGTACTTAGGGAAAATTTT
ACTCAATTAAAAGTAAAAGTATCTGGCTAGAATCTTACTTGAGTAAAAGTAAAAAAGTACTCCATTAAAA
TTGTACTTGAGTATTAAGGAAGTAAAAGTAAAAGCAAGAAAGAAAACTAGAGATTCTTGTTTAAGCTTTT
AATCTCAAAAAACATTAAATGAAATGCATACAAGGTTTTATCCTGCTTTAGAACTGTTTGTATTTAATTA
TCAAACTATAAGACAGACAATCTAATGCCAGTACACGCTACTCAAAGTTGTAAAACCTCAGATTTAACTT
CAGTAGAAGCTGATTCTCAAAATTGTTAGTGTCAAGCCTAGCTCTTTTGGGGCTGAAAAGCAATCCTGCA
GTGCTGAAAAGCCTCTCACAGGCAGCCGATGCGGGAAGAGGTGTATTAGTCTTGATAGAGAGGCTGCAAA
TAGCAGGAAACGTGAGCAGAGACTCCCTGGTGTCTGAAACACAGGCCAGATTGGCCTTAAGATACATTGA
TGAGTTTGGACAAACCACAACTAGAATGCAGTGAAAAAAATGCTTTATTTGTGAAATTTGTGATGCTATT
GCTTTATTTGTAACCATTATAAGCTGCAATAAACAAGTTAACAACAACAATTGCATTCATTTTATGTTTC
AGGTTCAGGGGGAGGTGTGGGAGGTTTTTTAAAGCAAGTAAAACCTCTACAAATGTGGTATGGCTGATTA
TGATCTAGAGTCGCGGCCGCTTTACTTGTACAGCTCGTCCATGCCGAGAGTGATCCCGGCGGCGGTCACG
AACTCCAGCAGGACCATGTGATCGCGCTTCTCGTTGGGGTCTTTGCTCAGGGCGGACTGGGTGCTCAGGT
AGTGGTTGTCGGGCAGCAGCACGGGGCCGTCGCCGATGGGGGTGTTCTGCTGGTAGTGGTCGGCGAGCTG
CACGCTGCCGTCCTCGATGTTGTGGCGGATCTTGAAGTTCACCTTGATGCCGTTCTTCTGCTTGTCGGCC
ATGATATAGACGTTGTGGCTGTTGTAGTTGTACTCCAGCTTGTGCCCCAGGATGTTGCCGTCCTCCTTGA
AGTCGATGCCCTTCAGCTCGATGCGGTTCACCAGGGTGTCGCCCTCGAACTTCACCTCGGCGCGGGTCTT
GTAGTTGCCGTCGTCCTTGAAGAAGATGGTGCGCTCCTGGACGTAGCCTTCGGGCATGGCGGACTTGAAG
AAGTCGTGCTGCTTCATGTGGTCGGGGTAGCGGCTGAAGCACTGCACGCCGTAGGTCAGGGTGGTCACGA
GGGTGGGCCAGGGCACGGGCAGCTTGCCGGTGGTGCAGATGAACTTCAGGGTCAGCTTGCCGTAGGTGGC
ATCGCCCTCGCCCTCGCCGGACACGCTGAACTTGTGGCCGTTTACGTCGCCGTCCAGCTCGACCAGGATG
GGCACCACCCCGGTGAACAGCTCCTCGCCCTTGCTCACCATGGTGGCGACCGGTAATGTCAGACCTGGTA
ACTCCTTACTGTAACTTATTGCACCTGATGAACAAAAGATGTGAACTGAACGCAAGTAGGAGGCTAATAG
AGGCTAGTACAGTACAAAGATCCCCAAATGATGTGTGCCGGCCTTAGTGGAGGCAGACCCCTGGTTATAT
ACCTGTGCTGCAGAAAGAGGGGCTTACAAATGGATCTCTCTGGAATGGCATTATCTCATGGTGGGAACAG
TGTTGTCAGCAGAATCAGCGGGGTGGACTCTGACCTGAGAATGACAGTCTAGCACTGAATGGCTCAGACA
ATACTCTTGTGGCCAACTATCACCGGAAAATAAGTGCCTGCCAAAACAAACCAGACCAGATGAAGCTACA
TGGCTGTAGAACGTCAGTATTTAATGTGTTGTGGCCACTTGGTTCACCAGATTTAAGAGCTAATTTTTTT
AAATATCACAGATAATCAATCGCTTTTTTTTTTCTTGACTGAAAAGCTTAGACTGGAAAATTCTTTGAAA
AAGTTTGCACTACAGAAAATAAATACATAACATCCTGCACTGAATGCACACTATTAATAGAAAAGAGAGC
ATTATTGTAGGAAATGTATTGTATATGTACATTCTGTGCATTTCACAATTTTCTCGAGCAGGAAACAGCT
ATGACCATGATTACGCCAAGCTATCAACTTTGTATAGAAAAGTTGGTAATACGACTCACTATAGGGCGAA
TTGCAAACACAGAGAAACAGAGCAATCCCCTGGGCCCGGGTTTTACAGGAGGCCACTTGCTGTGTCACGT
ACCTCAAACAGAGATGATTGGCCCGAGGAGTGATGCAAAGGATCTTGGGGGTTGCTTAGGGCTTCTGCGT
TCTGTAAAATAGCAGGAAGCATATATCTGTCAGTCTCCATTTAAAAGTTCACCTGTAAGGAAATGTTCTG
GCCAGCAGTGCTGACACAATCATGGCGCCTAGCAACACATCCTCCTGATCCCTGCCTTTTGTGATATGAC
ATGCTTCTGAACCACAAAGTTTCCTGCTTTGCGCACAAATCGTCTCAACTGCCTTTGTTCGCCATGTAGG
AGGAAAAAAAAAAGACTGAGGCAGAGAGAGAGAGAGAGAGAAAAAAATGCCGGTGTCCGTCATTGTCCGG
CACAGTGTCCTCTTTTTTCACAGTCACATGAGGGATGTCTTCAGAAAATCACATGGCTCTTTTTGTTTGA
CGGCCAAGAATACTGAAGGTTGCGATATAACGATTCTATTCTTCTGCCAACAGTACATATTGAGTGGCTC
TTCTAAACACTGGGAGGACACTGCTAAAGCTTTTGTTCCCTTTAGTGAGGGTTAATTCAAGTTTGTACAA
AAAAGCAGGCTAGACTCTAGAGGGTATATAATGGATCTCGCGTCTCAGCCTCACTTTGAGCTCCTCCACA
CGCTAGCGCTACCGGTCGCCACCATGGTGAGCAAGGGCGAGGAGCTGTTCACCGGGGTGGTGCCCATCCT
GGTCGAGCTGGACGGCGACGTAAACGGCCACAAGTTCAGCGTGTCCGGCGAGGGCGAGGGCGATGCCACC
TACGGCAAGCTGACCCTGAAGTTCATCTGCACCACCGGCAAGCTGCCCGTGCCCTGGCCCACCCTCGTGA
CCACCCTGACCTACGGCGTGCAGTGCTTCAGCCGCTACCCCGACCACATGAAGCAGCACGACTTCTTCAA
GTCCGCCATGCCCGAAGGCTACGTCCAGGAGCGCACCATCTTCTTCAAGGACGACGGCAACTACAAGACC
CGCGCCGAGGTGAAGTTCGAGGGCGACACCCTGGTGAACCGCATCGAGCTGAAGGGCATCGACTTCAAGG
AGGACGGCAACATCCTGGGGCACAAGCTGGAGTACAACTACAACAGCCACAACGTCTATATCATGGCCGA
CAAGCAGAAGAACGGCATCAAGGTGAACTTCAAGATCCGCCACAACATCGAGGACGGCAGCGTGCAGCTC
GCCGACCACTACCAGCAGAACACCCCCATCGGCGACGGCCCCGTGCTGCTGCCCGACAACCACTACCTGA
GCACCCAGTCCGCCCTGAGCAAAGACCCCAACGAGAAGCGCGATCACATGGTCCTGCTGGAGTTCGTGAC
CGCCGCCGGGATCACTCTCGGCATGGACGAGCTGTACAAGTCCGGACTCAGATCTCGAGCTCAAGCTTCG
AATTCTGCAGTCGACGGTACCGCGGGCCCGGGATCCACCGGATCTAGATAACTGATCATAATCAGCCATA
CCACATTTGTAGAGGTTTTACTTGCTTTAAAAAACCTCCCACACCTCCCCCTGAACCTGAAACATAAAAT
GAATGCAATTGTTGTTGTTAACTTGTTTATTGCAGCTTATAATGGTTACAAATAAAGCAATAGCATCACA
AATTTCACAAATAAAGCATTTTTTTCACTGCATTCTAGTTGTGGTTTGTCCAAACTCATCAATGTATCTT
AACGCGTACCCAGCTTTCTTGTACAAAGTGGGGAACAACAACAATTGCATTCATTTTATGTTTCAGGTTC
AGGGGGAGGTGTGGGAGGTTTTTTCCAACTTTATTATACATAGTTGATAATTCACTGGCCGTCGTTTTAC
GGTACCATCGATGATGATCCAGACATGATAAGATACATTGATGAGTTTGGACAAACCACAACTAGAATGC
AGTGAAAAAAATGCTTTATTTGTGAAATTTGTGATGCTATTGCTTTATTTGTAACCATTATAAGCTGCAA
TAAACAAGTTAACAACAACAATTGCATTCATTTTATGTTTCAGGTTCAGGGGGAGGTGTGGGAGGTTTTT
TAAAGCAAGTAAAACCTCTACAAATGTGGTATGGCTGATTATGATCCTCTAGATCAGATCTGCGAAGATA
CGGCCACGGGTGCTCTTGATCCTGTGGCTGATTTTGGACTGTGCTGCTCGCAGCTGCTGATGAATCACAT
ACTTCCTCCATTTTCTTCCACTGATTGACTGTTATAATTTCCCTAATTTCCAGGTCAAGGTGCTGTGCAT
TGTGGTAATAGATGTGACATGACGTCACTTCCAAAGGACCAATGAACATGTCTGACCAATTTCATATAAT
GTGAAAACGATTTTCATAGGCAGAATAAATAACATTTAAATTAAACTGGGCATCAGCGCAATTCAATTGG
TTTGGTAATAGCAAGGGAAAATAGAATGAAGTGATCTCCAAAAAATAAGTACTTTTTGACTGTAAATAAA
ATTGTAAGGAGTAAAAAGTACTTTTTTTTCTAAAAAAATGTAATTAAGTAAAAGTAAAAGTATTGATTTT
TAATTGTACTCAAGTAAAGTAAAAATCCCCAAAAATAATACTTAAGTACAGTAATCAAGTAAAATTACTC
AAGTACTTTACACCTCTGGTTCTTGACCCCCTACCTTCAGCAAGCCCAGCAGATCCACTAGTTCTAGAGC
GGCCGCCACCGCGGTGGAGCTCCAGCTTTTGTTCCCTTTAGTGAGGGTTAATTGCGCGCTTGGCGTAATC
ATGGTCATAGCTGTTTCCTGTGTGAAATTGTTATCCGCTCACAATTCCACACAACATACGAGCCGGAAGC
ATAAAGTGTAAAGCCTGGGGTGCCTAATGAGTGAGCTAACTCACATTAATTGCGTTGCGCTCACTGCCCG
CTTTCCAGTCGGGAAACCTGTCGTGCCAGCTGCATTAATGAATCGGCCAACGCGCGGGGAGAGGCGGTTT
GCGTATTGGGCGCTCTTCCGCTTCCTCGCTCACTGACTCGCTGCGCTCGGTCGTTCGGCTGCGGCGAGCG
GTATCAGCTCACTCAAAGGCGGTAATACGGTTATCCACAGAATCAGGGGATAACGCAGGAAAGAACATGT
GAGCAAAAGGCCAGCAAAAGGCCAGGAACCGTAAAAAGGCCGCGTTGCTGGCGTTTTTCCATAGGCTCCG
CCCCCCTGACGAGCATCACAAAAATCGACGCTCAAGTCAGAGGTGGCGAAACCCGACAGGACTATAAAGA
TACCAGGCGTTTCCCCCTGGAAGCTCCCTCGTGCGCTCTCCTGTTCCGACCCTGCCGCTTACCGGATACC
TGTCCGCCTTTCTCCCTTCGGGAAGCGTGGCGCTTTCTCATAGCTCACGCTGTAGGTATCTCAGTTCGGT
GTAGGTCGTTCGCTCCAAGCTGGGCTGTGTGCACGAACCCCCCGTTCAGCCCGACCGCTGCGCCTTATCC
GGTAACTATCGTCTTGAGTCCAACCCGGTAAGACACGACTTATCGCCACTGGCAGCAGCCACTGGTAACA
GGATTAGCAGAGCGAGGTATGTAGGCGGTGCTACAGAGTTCTTGAAGTGGTGGCCTAACTACGGCTACAC
TAGAAGAACAGTATTTGGTATCTGCGCTCTGCTGAAGCCAGTTACCTTCGGAAAAAGAGTTGGTAGCTCT
TGATCCGGCAAACAAACCACCGCTGGTAGCGGTGGTTTTTTTGTTTGCAAGCAGCAGATTACGCGCAGAA
AAAAAGGATCTCAAGAAGATCCTTTGATCTTTTCTACGGGGTCTGACGCTCAGTGGAACGAAAACTCACG
TTAAGGCATTTTGGTCATGAGATTATCAAAAAGGATCTTCACCTAGATCCTTTTAAATTAAAAATGAAGT
TTTAAATCAATCTAAAGTATATATGAGTAAACTTGGTCTGACAGTTACCAATGCTTAATCAGTGAGGCAC
CTATCTCAGCGATCTGTCTATTTCGTTCATCCATAGTTGCCTGACTCCCCGTCGTGTAGATAACTACGAT
ACGGGAGGGCTTACCATCTGGCCCCAGTGCTGCAATGATACCGCGAGACCCACGCTCACCGGCTCCAGAT
TTATCAGCAATAAACCAGCCAGCCGGAAGGGCCGAGCGCAGAAGTGGTCCTGCAACTTTATCCGCCTCCA
TCCAGTCTATTAATTGTTGCCGGGAAGCTAGAGTAAGTAGTTCGCCAGTTAATAGTTTGCGCAACGTTGT
TGCCATTGCTACAGGCATCGTGGTGTCACGCTCGTCGTTTGGTATGGCTTCATTCAGCTCCGGTTCCCAA
CGATCAAGGCGAGTTACATGATCCCCCATGTTGTGCAAAAAAGCGGTTAGCTCCTTCGGTCCTCCGATCG
TTGTCAGAAGTAAGTTGGCCGCAGTGTTATCACTCATGGTTATGGCAGCACTGCATAATTCTCTTACTGT
CATGCCATCCGTAAGATGCTTTTCTGTGACTGGTGAGTACTCAACCAAGTCATTCTGAGAATAGTGTATG
CGGCGACCGAGTTGCTCTTGCCCGGCGTCAATACGGGATAATACCGCGCCACATAGCAGAACTTTAAAAG
TGCTCATCATTGGAAAACGTTCTTCGGGGCGAAAACTCTCAAGGATCTTACCGCTGTTGAGATCCAGTTC
GATGTAACCCACTCGTGCACCCAACTGATCTTCAGCATCTTTTACTTTCACCAGCGTTTCTGGGTGAGCA
AAAACAGGAAGGCAAAATGCCGCAAAAAAGGGAATAAGGGCGACACGGAAATGTTGAATACTCATACTCT
TCCTTTTTCAATATTATTGAAGCATTTATCAGGGTTATTGTCTCATGAGCGGATACATATTTGAATGTAT
TTAGAAAAATAAACAAATAGGGGTTCCGCGCACATTTCCCCGAAAAGTG
