Features (pLannotate 1.2.2; 13 found; start..end, strand, type, name):
      7..228     -  rep_origin     M13 ori (fragment) (sequence partly withheld): M13 bacteriophage origin of replication; arrow indicates direction of (+) strand synthesis
    228..515     +  CDS            tyr (fragment) (sequence partly withheld): TYRO_ORYLA - Also known as tyro. Experimental evidence at transcript level: Swiss-Prot protein existence level 2. This is a copper-containing oxidase that functions in the formation of pigments such as melanins and other polyphenolic compounds. From Oryzias latipes (Japanese rice fish) (Japanese killifish).
   1056..1177    -  polyA_signal   SV40 poly(A) signal: SV40 polyadenylation signal
   1200..1283    -  CDS            large T antigen (fragment): large T antigen from SV40 (simian virus 40)
   1849..1889    -  misc_feature   MCS (fragment): pBluescript multiple cloning site
   1902..1920    -  promoter       T3 promoter: promoter for bacteriophage T3 RNA polymerase
   1965..1981    -  protein_bind   lac operator: The lac repressor binds to the lac operator to inhibit transcription in E. coli. This inhibition can be relieved by adding lactose or isopropyl-β-D-thiogalactopyranoside (IPTG). lac repressor encoded by lacI
   1989..2019    -  promoter       lac promoter: promoter for the E. coli lac operon
   2034..2055    -  protein_bind   CAP binding site: CAP binding activates transcription in the presence of cAMP. E. coli catabolite activator protein
   2068..2160    -  CDS            lacI (fragment): lac repressor; lacI; The lac repressor binds to the lac operator to inhibit transcription in E. coli. This inhibition can be relieved by adding lactose or isopropyl-β-D-thiogalactopyranoside (IPTG).
   2343..2931    -  rep_origin     ori: high-copy-number ColE1/pMB1/pBR322/pUC origin of replication
   3102..3962    -  CDS            AmpR: β-lactamase; bla; confers resistance to ampicillin, carbenicillin, and related antibiotics
   3963..4067    -  promoter       AmpR promoter: bla
>Addgene plasmid #218212 | Tol2_-71prox1a:basEGFP_Acry:GFP | addgene full sequence | sequence record 442406 | Addgene NGS Result
CCACCTAAATTGTAAGCGTTAATATTTTGTTAAAATTCGCGTTAAATTTTTGTTAAATCAGCTCATTTTT
TAACCAATAGGCCGAAATCGGCAAAATCCCTTATAAATCAAAAGAATAGACCGAGATAGGGT
[37 nt withheld, positions 133-169]
AAAGAACGTGGACTCCAACGTCAAAGG
[32 nt withheld, positions 197-228]
GCTGGCTAAGAACTCATCAGCCTCCCCGGTCCATCTACCCACGTACCAATGCACCAATTGGCCACAATGA
CGGCTACTACATGGTGCCATTCCTTCCTCTTTATAGGAATGGAGACTACCTCCTGTCCAACAATGCTCTT
GGATACGAGTACGCCTACCTGTTGGACCCAGGTCATTGCACAACACCAGAAATGCCCTCTGATCTGCAAA
AGACGTGAATATCTGTTCAGACACCCATATCCACTCTGTTCCACACAGGTCAGAGGTTTGTCCAGGAGTT
CTTGACAGAGGTGTAAAAAGTACTCAAAAATTTTACTCAAGTGAAAGTACAAGTACTTAGGGAAAATTTT
ACTCAATTAAAAGTAAAAGTATCTGGCTAGAATCTTACTTGAGTAAAAGTAAAAAAGTACTCCATTAAAA
TTGTACTTGAGTATTAAGGAAGTAAAAGTAAAAGCAAGAAAGAAAACTAGAGATTCTTGTTTAAGCTTTT
AATCTCAAAAAACATTAAATGAAATGCATACAAGGTTTTATCCTGCTTTAGAACTGTTTGTATTTAATTA
TCAAACTATAAGACAGACAATCTAATGCCAGTACACGCTACTCAAAGTTGTAAAACCTCAGATTTAACTT
CAGTAGAAGCTGATTCTCAAAATTGTTAGTGTCAAGCCTAGCTCTTTTGGGGCTGAAAAGCAATCCTGCA
GTGCTGAAAAGCCTCTCACAGGCAGCCGATGCGGGAAGAGGTGTATTAGTCTTGATAGAGAGGCTGCAAA
TAGCAGGAAACGTGAGCAGAGACTCCCTGGTGTCTGAAACACAGGCCAGATTGGCCTTAAGATACATTGA
TGAGTTTGGACAAACCACAACTAGAATGCAGTGAAAAAAATGCTTTATTTGTGAAATTTGTGATGCTATT
GCTTTATTTGTAACCATTATAAGCTGCAATAAACAAGTTAACAACAACAATTGCATTCATTTTATGTTTC
AGGTTCAGGGGGAGGTGTGGGAGGTTTTTTAAAGCAAGTAAAACCTCTACAAATGTGGTATGGCTGATTA
TGATCCTCTAGATCAGATCTGCGAAGATACGGCCACGGGTGCTCTTGATCCTGTGGCTGATTTTGGACTG
TGCTGCTCGCAGCTGCTGATGAATCACATACTTCCTCCATTTTCTTCCACTGATTGACTGTTATAATTTC
CCTAATTTCCAGGTCAAGGTGCTGTGCATTGTGGTAATAGATGTGACATGACGTCACTTCCAAAGGACCA
ATGAACATGTCTGACCAATTTCATATAATGTGAAAACGATTTTCATAGGCAGAATAAATAACATTTAAAT
TAAACTGGGCATCAGCGCAATTCAATTGGTTTGGTAATAGCAAGGGAAAATAGAATGAAGTGATCTCCAA
AAAATAAGTACTTTTTGACTGTAAATAAAATTGTAAGGAGTAAAAAGTACTTTTTTTTCTAAAAAAATGT
AATTAAGTAAAAGTAAAAGTATTGATTTTTAATTGTACTCAAGTAAAGTAAAAATCCCCAAAAATAATAC
TTAAGTACAGTAATCAAGTAAAATTACTCAAGTACTTTACACCTCTGGTTCTTGACCCCCTACCTTCAGC
AAGCCCAGCAGATCCACTAGTTCTAGAGCGGCCGCCACCGCGGTGGAGCTCCAGCTTTTGTTCCCTTTAG
TGAGGGTTAATTGCGCGCTTGGCGTAATCATGGTCATAGCTGTTTCCTGTGTGAAATTGTTATCCGCTCA
CAATTCCACACAACATACGAGCCGGAAGCATAAAGTGTAAAGCCTGGGGTGCCTAATGAGTGAGCTAACT
CACATTAATTGCGTTGCGCTCACTGCCCGCTTTCCAGTCGGGAAACCTGTCGTGCCAGCTGCATTAATGA
ATCGGCCAACGCGCGGGGAGAGGCGGTTTGCGTATTGGGCGCTCTTCCGCTTCCTCGCTCACTGACTCGC
TGCGCTCGGTCGTTCGGCTGCGGCGAGCGGTATCAGCTCACTCAAAGGCGGTAATACGGTTATCCACAGA
ATCAGGGGATAACGCAGGAAAGAACATGTGAGCAAAAGGCCAGCAAAAGGCCAGGAACCGTAAAAAGGCC
GCGTTGCTGGCGTTTTTCCATAGGCTCCGCCCCCCTGACGAGCATCACAAAAATCGACGCTCAAGTCAGA
GGTGGCGAAACCCGACAGGACTATAAAGATACCAGGCGTTTCCCCCTGGAAGCTCCCTCGTGCGCTCTCC
TGTTCCGACCCTGCCGCTTACCGGATACCTGTCCGCCTTTCTCCCTTCGGGAAGCGTGGCGCTTTCTCAT
AGCTCACGCTGTAGGTATCTCAGTTCGGTGTAGGTCGTTCGCTCCAAGCTGGGCTGTGTGCACGAACCCC
CCGTTCAGCCCGACCGCTGCGCCTTATCCGGTAACTATCGTCTTGAGTCCAACCCGGTAAGACACGACTT
ATCGCCACTGGCAGCAGCCACTGGTAACAGGATTAGCAGAGCGAGGTATGTAGGCGGTGCTACAGAGTTC
TTGAAGTGGTGGCCTAACTACGGCTACACTAGAAGAACAGTATTTGGTATCTGCGCTCTGCTGAAGCCAG
TTACCTTCGGAAAAAGAGTTGGTAGCTCTTGATCCGGCAAACAAACCACCGCTGGTAGCGGTGGTTTTTT
TGTTTGCAAGCAGCAGATTACGCGCAGAAAAAAAGGATCTCAAGAAGATCCTTTGATCTTTTCTACGGGG
TCTGACGCTCAGTGGAACGAAAACTCACGTTAAGGCATTTTGGTCATGAGATTATCAAAAAGGATCTTCA
CCTAGATCCTTTTAAATTAAAAATGAAGTTTTAAATCAATCTAAAGTATATATGAGTAAACTTGGTCTGA
CAGTTACCAATGCTTAATCAGTGAGGCACCTATCTCAGCGATCTGTCTATTTCGTTCATCCATAGTTGCC
TGACTCCCCGTCGTGTAGATAACTACGATACGGGAGGGCTTACCATCTGGCCCCAGTGCTGCAATGATAC
CGCGAGACCCACGCTCACCGGCTCCAGATTTATCAGCAATAAACCAGCCAGCCGGAAGGGCCGAGCGCAG
AAGTGGTCCTGCAACTTTATCCGCCTCCATCCAGTCTATTAATTGTTGCCGGGAAGCTAGAGTAAGTAGT
TCGCCAGTTAATAGTTTGCGCAACGTTGTTGCCATTGCTACAGGCATCGTGGTGTCACGCTCGTCGTTTG
GTATGGCTTCATTCAGCTCCGGTTCCCAACGATCAAGGCGAGTTACATGATCCCCCATGTTGTGCAAAAA
AGCGGTTAGCTCCTTCGGTCCTCCGATCGTTGTCAGAAGTAAGTTGGCCGCAGTGTTATCACTCATGGTT
ATGGCAGCACTGCATAATTCTCTTACTGTCATGCCATCCGTAAGATGCTTTTCTGTGACTGGTGAGTACT
CAACCAAGTCATTCTGAGAATAGTGTATGCGGCGACCGAGTTGCTCTTGCCCGGCGTCAATACGGGATAA
TACCGCGCCACATAGCAGAACTTTAAAAGTGCTCATCATTGGAAAACGTTCTTCGGGGCGAAAACTCTCA
AGGATCTTACCGCTGTTGAGATCCAGTTCGATGTAACCCACTCGTGCACCCAACTGATCTTCAGCATCTT
TTACTTTCACCAGCGTTTCTGGGTGAGCAAAAACAGGAAGGCAAAATGCCGCAAAAAAGGGAATAAGGGC
GACACGGAAATGTTGAATACTCATACTCTTCCTTTTTCAATATTATTGAAGCATTTATCAGGGTTATTGT
CTCATGAGCGGATACATATTTGAATGTATTTAGAAAAATAAACAAATAGGGGTTCCGCGCACATTTCCCC
GAAAAGTG
